>Addgene plasmid #176700 | pLIB-RSP12 | depositor full sequence | sequence record 342423 | Full Sequence
TTCTCTGTCACAGAATGAAAATTTTTCTGTCATCTCTTCGTTATTAATGTTTGTAATTGACTGAATATCA
ACGCTTATTTGCAGCCTGAATGGCGAATGGG
[124 nt withheld, positions 102-225]
C
[91 nt withheld, positions 227-317]
A
[49 nt withheld, positions 319-367]
CCTTTGACGTTGGAGTCCACGTTCTT
[37 nt withheld, positions 394-430]
ACCCTATCTCGGTCTATTCTTTTGATTTATAAGGGATTTTGCCGATTTCGGCCTATTGGTTAAAAAATGA
GCTGATTTAACAAAAATTTAACGCGAATTTTAACAAAATATTAACGCTTACAATTTAGGTGGCACTTTTC
GGGGAAATGTGCGCGGAACCCCTATTTGTTTATTTTTCTAAATACATTCAAATATGTATCCGCTCATGAG
ACAATAACCCTGATAAATGCTTCAATAATATTGAAAAAGGAAGAGTATGAGTATTCAACATTTCCGTGTC
GCCCTTATTCCCTTTTTTGCGGCATTTTGCCTTCCTGTTTTTGCTCACCCAGAAACGCTGGTGAAAGTAA
AAGATGCTGAAGATCAGTTGGGTGCACGAGTGGGTTACATCGAACTGGATCTCAACAGCGGTAAGATCCT
TGAGAGTTTTCGCCCCGAAGAACGTTTTCCAATGATGAGCACTTTTAAAGTTCTGCTATGTGGCGCGGTA
TTATCCCGTATTGACGCCGGGCAAGAGCAACTCGGTCGCCGCATACACTATTCTCAGAATGACTTGGTTG
AGTACTCACCAGTCACAGAAAAGCATCTTACGGATGGCATGACAGTAAGAGAATTATGCAGTGCTGCCAT
AACCATGAGTGATAACACTGCGGCCAACTTACTTCTGACAACGATCGGAGGACCGAAGGAGCTAACCGCT
TTTTTGCACAACATGGGGGATCATGTAACTCGCCTTGATCGTTGGGAACCGGAGCTGAATGAAGCCATAC
CAAACGACGAGCGTGACACCACGATGCCTGTAGCAATGGCAACAACGTTGCGCAAACTATTAACTGGCGA
ACTACTTACTCTAGCTTCCCGGCAACAATTAATAGACTGGATGGAGGCGGATAAAGTTGCAGGACCACTT
CTGCGCTCGGCCCTTCCGGCTGGCTGGTTTATTGCTGATAAATCTGGAGCCGGTGAGCGTGGGTCTCGCG
GTATCATTGCAGCACTGGGGCCAGATGGTAAGCCCTCCCGTATCGTAGTTATCTACACGACGGGGAGTCA
GGCAACTATGGATGAACGAAATAGACAGATCGCTGAGATAGGTGCCTCACTGATTAAGCATTGGTAACTG
TCAGACCAAGTTTACTCATATATACTTTAGATTGATTTAAAACTTCATTTTTAATTTAAAAGGATCTAGG
TGAAGATCCTTTTTGATAATCTCATGACCAAAATCCCTTAACGTGAGTTTTCGTTCCACTGAGCGTCAGA
CCCCGTAGAAAAGATCAAAGGATCTTCTTGAGATCCTTTTTTTCTGCGCGTAATCTGCTGCTTGCAAACA
AAAAAACCACCGCTACCAGCGGTGGTTTGTTTGCCGGATCAAGAGCTACCAACTCTTTTTCCGAAGGTAA
CTGGCTTCAGCAGAGCGCAGATACCAAATACTGTTCTTCTAGTGTAGCCGTAGTTAGGCCACCACTTCAA
GAACTCTGTAGCACCGCCTACATACCTCGCTCTGCTAATCCTGTTACCAGTGGCTGCTGCCAGTGGCGAT
AAGTCGTGTCTTACCGGGTTGGACTCAAGACGATAGTTACCGGATAAGGCGCAGCGGTCGGGCTGAACGG
GGGGTTCGTGCACACAGCCCAGCTTGGAGCGAACGACCTACACCGAACTGAGATACCTACAGCGTGAGCT
ATGAGAAAGCGCCACGCTTCCCGAAGGGAGAAAGGCGGACAGGTATCCGGTAAGCGGCAGGGTCGGAACA
GGAGAGCGCACGAGGGAGCTTCCAGGGGGAAACGCCTGGTATCTTTATAGTCCTGTCGGGTTTCGCCACC
TCTGACTTGAGCGTCGATTTTTGTGATGCTCGTCAGGGGGGCGGAGCCTATGGAAAAACGCCAGCAACGC
GGCCTTTTTACGGTTCCTGGCCTTTTGCTGGCCTTTTGCTCACATGTTCTTTCCTGCGTTATCCCCTGAT
TCTGTGGATAACCGTATTACCGCCTTTGAGTGAGCTGATACCGCTCGCCGCAGCCGAACGACCGAGCGCA
GCGAGTCAGTGAGCGAGGAAGCGGAAGAGCGCCTGATGCGGTATTTTCTCCTTACGCATCTGTGCGGTAT
TTCACACCGCATAGACCAGCCGCGTAACCTGGCAAAATCGGTTACGGTTGAGTAATAAATGGATGCCCTG
CGTAAGCGGGTGTGGGCGGACAATAAAGTCTTAAACTGAACAAAATAGATCTAAACTATGACAATAAAGT
CTTAAACTAGACAGAATAGTTGTAAACTGAAATCAGTCCAGTTATGCTGTGAAAAAGCATACTGGACTTT
TGTTATGGCTAAAGCAAACTCTTCATTTTCTGAAGTGCAAATTGCCCGTCGTATTAAAGAGGGGCGTGGC
CAAGGGCATGGTAAAGACTATATTCGCGGCGTTGTGACAATTTACCGAACAACTCCGCGGCCGGGAAGCC
GATCTCGGCTTGAACGAATTGTTAGGTGGCGGTACTTGGGTCGATATCAAAGTGCATCACTTCTTCCCGT
ATGCCCAACTTTGTATAGAGAGCCACTGCGGGATCGTCACCGTAATCTGCTTGCACGTAGATCACATAAG
CACCAAGCGCGTTGGCCTCATGCTTGAGGAGATTGATGAGCGCGGTGGCAATGCCCTGCCTCCGGTGCTC
GCCGGAGACTGCGAGATCATAGATATAGATCTCACTACGCGGCTGCTCAAACTTGGGCAGAACGTAAGCC
GCGAGAGCGCCAACAACCGCTTCTTGGTCGAAGGCAGCAAGCGCGATGAATGTCTTACTACGGAGCAAGT
TCCCGAGGTAATCGGAGTCCGGCTGATGTTGGGAGTAGGTGGCTACGTCTCCGAACTCACGACCGAAAAG
ATCAAGAGCAGCCCGCATGGATTTGACTTGGTCAGGGCCGAGCCTACATGTGCGAATGATGCCCATACTT
GAGCCACCTAACTTTGTTTTAGGGCGACTGCCCTGCTGCGTAACATCGTTGCTGCTGCGTAACATCGTTG
CTGCTCCATAACATCAAACATCGACCCACGGCGTAACGCGCTTGCTGCTTGGATGCCCGAGGCATAGACT
GTACAAAAAAACAGTCATAACAAGCCATGAAAACCGCCACTGCGCCGTTACCACCGCTGCGTTCGGTCAA
GGTTCTGGACCAGTTGCGTGAGCGCATACGCTACTTGCATTACAGTTTACGAACCGAACAGGCTTATGTC
AACTGGGTTCGTGCCTTCATCCGTTTCCACGGTGTGCGTCACCCGGCAACCTTGGGCAGCAGCGAAGTCG
AGGCATTTCTGTCCTGGCTGGCGAACGAGCGCAAGGTTTCGGTCTCCACGCATCGTCAGGCATTGGCGGC
CTTGCTGTTCTTCTACGGCAAGGTGCTGTGCACGGATCTGCCCTTGCTTCAGGAGATCGGTAGACCTCGG
CCGTCGCGGCGCTTGCCGGTGGTGCTGACCCCGGATGAAGTGGTTCGCATCCTCGGTTTTCTGGAAGGCG
AGCATCGTTTGTTCGCCCAGGACTCTAGCTATAGTTCTAGTGGTTGGCTACAGCTTTGTTTGTACTATCA
ACAGGTTGAACTGCTGATCAACAGATCCTCTACGCGGCCGCGGTACCATAACTTCGTATAGCATACATTA
TACGAAGTTATCTGGTTTTACTAGTATCGATTCGCGACCTACTCCGGAATATTAATAGATCATGGAGATA
ATTAAAATGATAACCATCTCGCAAATAAATAAGTATTTTACTGTTTTCGTAACAGTTTTGTAATAAAAAA
ACCTATAAATATTCCGGATTATTCATACCGTCCCACCATCGGGCGCGGATCCATGGATTTTGAAAGCAAC
GGAGCTATGATGGAGTATTGCAAGTCAACAGGTCGCACGTATTGTGCATTCAGTATCCAACAATCATCTA
AGCTTCTTGGTACAGTTGTCTTGGAGCTTTTCACTGATATTGCGCCCGCAACGTGCGCGAACTTCATCAA
ATACATCAAGGATGGATATCAGGGAACTCCACTTCATCGCATTGTTCCCAACGGTTGGGTTCAAGGCGGC
GACATTGTCGATGGTAGCGGAAAGGGAGATCCTGGATTCGTGCTTCCAGACGAAACTTATTCTGTCAAAC
ATGACGCTCCGGGCGTACTTGGCATGGCAACAGGCGGTCAGCCTCACACAGCAAACACCCAGTTCTATAT
TTCCTTGTCTCCTCTTCCCTTTCTCGATGGCAAAAGAGTGGCCTTCGGTAGGGTCCTGAACAAACAAAGT
CTCGAGAATCTTCTCGCTCTCCAAACACTCCCAACGTTTCAAAATGAAAGACCTGTCCCGGACGTAGTTA
TAGCTTCATGTCACGTAATATATAATCCCAATTCCTAAAAGCTTGTCGAGAAGTACTAGAGGATCATAAT
CAGCCATACCACATTTGTAGAGGTTTTACTTGCTTTAAAAAACCTCCCACACCTCCCCCTGAACCTGAAA
CATAAAATGAATGCAATTGTTGTTGTTAACTTGTTTATTGCAGCTTATAATGGTTACAAATAAAGCAATA
GCATCACAAATTTCACAAATAAAGCATTTTTTTCACTGCATTCTAGTTGTGGTTTGTCCAAACTCATCAA
TGTATCTTATCATGTCTGGATCTGATCACTGCTTGAGCCTAGAAGATCCGGCTGCTAACAAAGCCCGAAA
GGAAGCTGAGTTGGCTGCTGCCACCGCTGAGCAATAACTATCATAACCCCTAGGAGATCCGAACCAGATA
AGTGAAATCTAGTTCCAAACTATTTTGTCATTTTTAATTTTCGTATTAGCTTACGACGCTACACCCAGTT
CCCATCTATTTTGTCACTCTTCCCTAAATAATCCTTAAAAACTCCATTTCCACCCCTCCCAGTTCCCAAC
TATTTTGTCCGCCCACAGCGGGGCATTTTTCTTCCTGTTATGTTTTTAATCAAACATCCTGCCAACTCCA
TGTGACAAACCGTCATCTTCGGCTACTTT
Features (pLannotate 1.2.2; 17 found; start..end, strand, type, name):
     81..97      +  CDS            lacZα (fragment): LacZα fragment of β-galactosidase; lacZ fragment
    102..556     +  rep_origin     f1 ori (sequence partly withheld): f1 bacteriophage origin of replication; arrow indicates direction of (+) strand synthesis
    582..686     +  promoter       AmpR promoter: bla
    687..1547    +  CDS            AmpR: β-lactamase; bla; confers resistance to ampicillin, carbenicillin, and related antibiotics
   1718..2306    +  rep_origin     ori: high-copy-number ColE1/pMB1/pBR322/pUC origin of replication
   2492..2543    -  misc_feature   bom (fragment): basis of mobility region from pBR322
   2611..2835    -  mobile_element Tn7R: mini-Tn7 element (right end of the Tn7 transposon) Tn7
   2902..3435    -  CDS            GmR: gentamycin acetyltransferase; aacC1; confers resistance to gentamycin
   3624..3652    -  promoter       Pc promoter: intI1 (promoter lies within the coding sequence); class 1 integron promoter
   3630..3992    -  CDS            YPR2_ECOLX (fragment): Protein predicted: Swiss-Prot protein existence level 4. From Escherichia coli.
   3992..4019    -  rep_origin     R6K γ ori (fragment): γ replication origin from E. coli plasmid R6K; requires the R6K initiator protein pi for replication
   4048..4081    +  protein_bind   loxP: Cre-mediated recombination occurs in the 8-bp core sequence (GCATACAT). Cre recombinase
   4129..4220    +  promoter       polyhedrin promoter: polh from Autographa californica; promoter for the baculovirus polyhedrin gene
   4832..4915    +  CDS            large T antigen (fragment): large T antigen from SV40 (simian virus 40)
   4938..5072    +  polyA_signal   SV40 poly(A) signal: SV40 polyadenylation signal
   5101..5150    +  CDS            SET1 (fragment): solubility-enhancement tag derived from T7 phage gene 10B
   5182..5347    -  mobile_element Tn7L: mini-Tn7 element (left end of the Tn7 transposon) Tn7
