>Addgene plasmid #176700 | pLIB-RSP12 | addgene full sequence | sequence record 346977 | Addgene NGS Result
GAACGTAAGCCGCGAGAGCGCCAACAACCGCTTCTTGGTCGAAGGCAGCAAGCGCGATGAATGTCTTACT
ACGGAGCAAGTTCCCGAGGTAATCGGAGTCCGGCTGATGTTGGGAGTAGGTGGCTACGTCTCCGAACTCA
CGACCGAAAAGATCAAGAGCAGCCCGCATGGATTTGACTTGGTCAGGGCCGAGCCTACATGTGCGAATGA
TGCCCATACTTGAGCCACCTAACTTTGTTTTAGGGCGACTGCCCTGCTGCGTAACATCGTTGCTGCTGCG
TAACATCGTTGCTGCTGCGTAACATCGTTGCTGCTCCATAACATCAAACATCGACCCACGGCGTAACGCG
CTTGCTGCTTGGATGCCCGAGGCATAGACTGTACAAAAAAACAGTCATAACAAGCCATGAAAACCGCCAC
TGCGCCGTTACCACCGCTGCGTTCGGTCAAGGTTCTGGACCAGTTGCGTGAGCGCATACGCTACTTGCAT
TACAGTTTACGAACCGAACAGGCTTATGTCAACTGGGTTTGTGCCTTCATCCGTTTCCACGGTGTGCGTC
ACCCGGCAACCTTGGGCAGCAGCGAAGTCGAGGCATTTCTGTCCTGGCTGGCGAACGAGCGCAAGGTTTC
GGTCTCCACGCATCGTCAGGCATTGGCGGCCTTGCTGTTCTTCTACGGCAAGGTGCTGTGCACGGATCTG
CCCTTGCTTCAGGAGATCGGTAGACCTCGGCCGTCGCGGCGCTTGCCGGTGGTGCTGACCCCGGATGAAG
TGGTTCGCATCCTCGGTTTTCTGGAAGGCGAGCATCGTTTGTTCGCCCAGGACTCTAGCTATAGTTCTAG
TGGTTGGCTACAGCTTTGTTTGTACTATCAACAGGTTGAACTGCTGATCAACAGATCCTCTACGCGGCCG
CGGTACCATAACTTCGTATAGCATACATTATACGAAGTTATCTGGTTTTACTAGTATCGATTCGCGACCT
ACTCCGGAATATTAATAGATCATGGAGATAATTAAAATGATAACCATCTCGCAAATAAATAAGTATTTTA
CTGTTTTCGTAACAGTTTTGTAATAAAAAAACCTATAAATATTCCGGATTATTCATACCGTCCCACCATC
GGGCGCGGATCCATGGATTTTGAAAGCAACGGAGCTATGATGGAGTATTGCAAGTCAACAGGTCGCACGT
ATTGTGCATTCAGTATCCAACAATCATCTAAGCTTCTTGGTACAGTTGTCTTGGAGCTTTTCACTGATAT
TGCGCCCGCAACGTGCGCGAACTTCATCAAATACATCAAGGATGGATATCAGGGAACTCCACTTCATCGC
ATTGTTCCCAACGGTTGGGTTCAAGGCGGCGACATTGTCGATGGTAGCGGAAAGGGAGATCCTGGATTCG
TGCTTCCAGACGAAACTTATTCTGTCAAACATGACGCTCCGGGCGTACTTGGCATGGCAACAGGCGGTCA
GCCTCACACAGCAAACACCCAGTTCTATATTTCCTTGTCTCCTCTTCCCTTTCTCGATGGCAAAAGAGTG
GCCTTCGGTAGGGTCCTGAACAAACAAAGTCTCGAGAATCTTCTCGCTCTCCAAACACTCCCAACGTTTC
AAAATGAAAGACCTGTCCCGGACGTAGTTATAGCTTCATGTCACGTAATATATAATCCCAATTCCTAAAA
GCTTGTCGAGAAGTACTAGAGGATCATAATCAGCCATACCACATTTGTAGAGGTTTTACTTGCTTTAAAA
AACCTCCCACACCTCCCCCTGAACCTGAAACATAAAATGAATGCAATTGTTGTTGTTAACTTGTTTATTG
CAGCTTATAATGGTTACAAATAAAGCAATAGCATCACAAATTTCACAAATAAAGCATTTTTTTCACTGCA
TTCTAGTTGTGGTTTGTCCAAACTCATCAATGTATCTTATCATGTCTGGATCTGATCACTGCTTGAGCCT
AGAAGATCCGGCTGCTAACAAAGCCCGAAAGGAAGCTGAGTTGGCTGCTGCCACCGCTGAGCAATAACTA
TCATAACCCCTAGGAGATCCGAACCAGATAAGTGAAATCTAGTTCCAAACTATTTTGTCATTTTTAATTT
TCGTATTAGCTTACGACGCTACACCCAGTTCCCATCTATTTTGTCACTCTTCCCTAAATAATCCTTAAAA
ACTCCATTTCCACCCCTCCCAGTTCCCAACTATTTTGTCCGCCCACAGCGGGGCATTTTTCTTCCTGTTA
TGTTTTTAATCAAACATCCTGCCAACTCCATGTGACAAACCGTCATCTTCGGCTACTTTTTCTCTGTCAC
AGAATGAAAATTTTTCTGTCATCTCTTCGTTATTAATGTTTGTAATTGACTGAATATCAACGCTTATTTG
CAGCCTGAATGGCGAATGGG
[124 nt withheld, positions 2401-2524]
C
[91 nt withheld, positions 2526-2616]
A
[49 nt withheld, positions 2618-2666]
CCTTTGACGTTGGAGTCCACGTTCTT
[37 nt withheld, positions 2693-2729]
ACCCTATCTCGGTCTATTCTTTTGATTTATAAGGGATTTTGCCGATTTCGGCCTATTGGTTAAAAAATGA
GCTGATTTAACAAAAATTTAACGCGAATTTTAACAAAATATTAACGCTTACAATTTAGGTGGCACTTTTC
GGGGAAATGTGCGCGGAACCCCTATTTGTTTATTTTTCTAAATACATTCAAATATGTATCCGCTCATGAG
ACAATAACCCTGATAAATGCTTCAATAATATTGAAAAAGGAAGAGTATGAGTATTCAACATTTCCGTGTC
GCCCTTATTCCCTTTTTTGCGGCATTTTGCCTTCCTGTTTTTGCTCACCCAGAAACGCTGGTGAAAGTAA
AAGATGCTGAAGATCAGTTGGGTGCACGAGTGGGTTACATCGAACTGGATCTCAACAGCGGTAAGATCCT
TGAGAGTTTTCGCCCCGAAGAACGTTTTCCAATGATGAGCACTTTTAAAGTTCTGCTATGTGGCGCGGTA
TTATCCCGTATTGACGCCGGGCAAGAGCAACTCGGTCGCCGCATACACTATTCTCAGAATGACTTGGTTG
AGTACTCACCAGTCACAGAAAAGCATCTTACGGATGGCATGACAGTAAGAGAATTATGCAGTGCTGCCAT
AACCATGAGTGATAACACTGCGGCCAACTTACTTCTGACAACGATCGGAGGACCGAAGGAGCTAACCGCT
TTTTTGCACAACATGGGGGATCATGTAACTCGCCTTGATCGTTGGGAACCGGAGCTGAATGAAGCCATAC
CAAACGACGAGCGTGACACCACGATGCCTGTAGCAATGGCAACAACGTTGCGCAAACTATTAACTGGCGA
ACTACTTACTCTAGCTTCCCGGCAACAATTAATAGACTGGATGGAGGCGGATAAAGTTGCAGGACCACTT
CTGCGCTCGGCCCTTCCGGCTGGCTGGTTTATTGCTGATAAATCTGGAGCCGGTGAGCGTGGGTCTCGCG
GTATCATTGCAGCACTGGGGCCAGATGGTAAGCCCTCCCGTATCGTAGTTATCTACACGACGGGGAGTCA
GGCAACTATGGATGAACGAAATAGACAGATCGCTGAGATAGGTGCCTCACTGATTAAGCATTGGTAACTG
TCAGACCAAGTTTACTCATATATACTTTAGATTGATTTAAAACTTCATTTTTAATTTAAAAGGATCTAGG
TGAAGATCCTTTTTGATAATCTCATGACCAAAATCCCTTAACGTGAGTTTTCGTTCCACTGAGCGTCAGA
CCCCGTAGAAAAGATCAAAGGATCTTCTTGAGATCCTTTTTTTCTGCGCGTAATCTGCTGCTTGCAAACA
AAAAAACCACCGCTACCAGCGGTGGTTTGTTTGCCGGATCAAGAGCTACCAACTCTTTTTCCGAAGGTAA
CTGGCTTCAGCAGAGCGCAGATACCAAATACTATTCTTCTAGTGTAGCCGTAGTTAGGCCACCACTTCAA
GAACTCTGTAGCACCGCCTACATACCTCGCTCTGCTAATCCTGTTACCAGTGGCTGCTGCCAGTGGCGAT
AAGTCGTGTCTTACCGGGTTGGACTCAAGACGATAGTTACCGGATAAGGCGCAGCGGTCGGGCTGAACGG
GGGGTTCGTGCACACAGCCCAGCTTGGAGCGAACGACCTACACCGAACTGAGATACCTACAGCGTGAGCT
ATGAGAAAGCGCCACGCTTCCCGAAGGGAGAAAGGCGGACAGGTATCCGGTAAGCGGCAGGGTCGGAACA
GGAGAGCGCACGAGGGAGCTTCCAGGGGGAAACGCCTGGTATCTTTATAGTCCTGTCGGGTTTCGCCACC
TCTGACTTGAGCGTCGATTTTTGTGATGCTCGTCAGGGGGGCGGAGCCTATGGAAAAACGCCAGCAACGC
GGCCTTTTTACGGTTCCTGGCCTTTTGCTGGCCTTTTGCTCACATGTTCTTTCCTGCGTTATCCCCTGAT
TCTGTGGATAACCGTATTACCGCCTTTGAGTGAGCTGATACCGCTCGCCGCAGCCGAACGACCGAGCGCA
GCGAGTCAGTGAGCGAGGAAGCGGAAGAGCGCCTGATGCGGTATTTTCTCCTTACGCATCTGTGCGGTAT
TTCACACCGCATAGACCAGCCGCGTAACCTGGCAAAATCGGTTACGGTTGAGTAATAAATGGATGCCCTG
CGTAAGCGGGTGTGGGCGGACAATAAAGTCTTAAACTGAACAAAATAGATCTAAACTATGACAATAAAGT
CTTAAACTAGACAGAATAGTTGTAAACTGAAATCAGTCCAGTTATGCTGTGAAAAAGCATACTGGACTTT
TGTTATGGCTAAAGCAAACTCTTCATTTTCTGAAGTGCAAATTGCCCGTCGTATTAAAGAGGGGCGTGGC
CAAGGGCATGGTAAAGACTATATTCGCGGCGTTGTGACAATTTACCGAACAACTCCGCGGCCGGGAAGCC
GATCTCGGCTTGAACGAATTGTTAGGTGGCGGTACTTGGGTCGATATCAAAGTGCATCACTTCTTCCCGT
ATGCCCAACTTTGTATAGAGAGCCACTGCGGGATCGTCACCGTAATCTGCTTGCACGTAGATCACATAAG
CACCAAGCGCGTTGGCCTCATGCTTGAGGAGATTGATGAGCGCGGTGGCAATGCCCTGCCTCCGGTGCTC
GCCGGAGACTGCGAGATCATAGATATAGATCTCACTACGCGGCTGCTCAAACTTGGGCA
Features (pLannotate 1.2.2; 17 found; start..end, strand, type, name):
    494..522     -  promoter       Pc promoter: intI1 (promoter lies within the coding sequence); class 1 integron promoter
    500..862     -  CDS            YPR2_ECOLX (fragment): Protein predicted: Swiss-Prot protein existence level 4. From Escherichia coli.
    862..889     -  rep_origin     R6K γ ori (fragment): γ replication origin from E. coli plasmid R6K; requires the R6K initiator protein pi for replication
    918..951     +  protein_bind   loxP: Cre-mediated recombination occurs in the 8-bp core sequence (GCATACAT). Cre recombinase
    999..1090    +  promoter       polyhedrin promoter: polh from Autographa californica; promoter for the baculovirus polyhedrin gene
   1702..1785    +  CDS            large T antigen (fragment): large T antigen from SV40 (simian virus 40)
   1808..1942    +  polyA_signal   SV40 poly(A) signal: SV40 polyadenylation signal
   1971..2020    +  CDS            SET1 (fragment): solubility-enhancement tag derived from T7 phage gene 10B
   2052..2217    -  mobile_element Tn7L: mini-Tn7 element (left end of the Tn7 transposon) Tn7
   2380..2396    +  CDS            lacZα (fragment): LacZα fragment of β-galactosidase; lacZ fragment
   2401..2855    +  rep_origin     f1 ori (sequence partly withheld): f1 bacteriophage origin of replication; arrow indicates direction of (+) strand synthesis
   2881..2985    +  promoter       AmpR promoter: bla
   2986..3846    +  CDS            AmpR: β-lactamase; bla; confers resistance to ampicillin, carbenicillin, and related antibiotics
   4017..4605    +  rep_origin     ori: high-copy-number ColE1/pMB1/pBR322/pUC origin of replication
   4791..4842    -  misc_feature   bom (fragment): basis of mobility region from pBR322
   4910..5134    -  mobile_element Tn7R: mini-Tn7 element (right end of the Tn7 transposon) Tn7
   5201..286     -  CDS            GmR (across the origin): gentamycin acetyltransferase; aacC1; confers resistance to gentamycin
