[The description below was written by a language model from this plasmid's Addgene catalogue record and pLannotate feature annotations shown in this document.]
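Description:
pLIB-RSP12 is a baculovirus transfer plasmid built on the pLIB backbone for producing the Chlamydomonas reinhardtii radial spoke protein RSP12 in insect cells. In bacteria it replicates from a high-copy ColE1/pUC-type origin and is selected with ampicillin through the bla gene. An f1 origin is also present, along with a short remnant of the pBR322 bom region and small fragments annotated as lacZα and R6K γ origin that appear to be backbone leftovers rather than functional parts.

The expression cassette consists of the Autographa californica polyhedrin promoter, a very strong late baculoviral promoter, followed by the unmutated RSP12 coding sequence (inserted by Gibson assembly) and an SV40 polyadenylation signal. The annotation software did not label the insert itself, but it corresponds to the unannotated gap of about 600 nt between the promoter and the SV40-derived terminator region. No affinity or epitope tag is recorded, and the short hit to a T7 gene 10-derived solubility tag lies downstream of the poly(A) signal, so it is unlikely to be part of the expressed protein. The cassette, together with a gentamicin resistance gene driven by the integron Pc promoter, is flanked by the Tn7L and Tn7R ends, forming a mini-Tn7 element that can be transposed into a bacmid to generate recombinant baculovirus. A loxP site upstream of the promoter allows Cre-mediated fusion with other plasmids for multigene assemblies.

The two sequence records, from the depositor and from repository sequencing, differ slightly in length and start coordinate but show the same features in the same order. The plasmid was made for recombinant production of radial spoke components in structural work on the ciliary radial spoke head.
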