Addgene plasmid #176700: pLIB-RSP12
Purpose: Expression of Chlamydomonas reinhardtii RSP12 recombinant protein in insect cells
Depositing lab: Ron Vale. Depositing organization: University of California, San Francisco (UCSF). Publication: Structure of the radial spoke head and insights into its role in mechanoregulation of ciliary beating. Grossman-Haham I, Coudray N, Yu Z, Wang F, Zhang N, Bhabha G, Vale RD. Nat Struct Mol Biol. 2021 Jan;28(1):20-28. doi: 10.1038/s41594-020-00519-9. Epub 2020 Dec 14. PubMed 33318704.
Backbone
  Vector backbone: pLIB
  Backbone size w/o insert (bp): 4886
  Vector type: Insect Expression
Growth in bacteria
  Bacterial resistance: Ampicillin, 100 μg/mL
  Growth temperature: 37°C
  Growth strain: Mach1
  Copy number: High Copy
Gene/Insert
  Gene/Insert name: RSP12
  Species: Chlamydomonas reinhardtii
  Mutation: None
  Promoter: polyhedrin
  Cloning method: Gibson Cloning
  Sequencing primers: 5′ CGTAACAGTTTTGTAATAAAAAAACCTATAAATATTCCGG; 3′ GCAAGTAAAACCTCTACAAATGTGGTATGG
Terms and licenses: Academic/Nonprofit Terms; Industry Terms: Not Available to Industry
How to cite: pLIB-RSP12 was a gift from Ron Vale (Addgene plasmid # 176700 ; http://n2t.net/addgene:176700 ; RRID:Addgene_176700)
